Addgene plasmid #158559: pLIX403-EBFP2-ccdB-NatMx
Purpose: (Empty Backbone) Set of empty Gateway Cloning compatible, inducible, lentiviral vectors with various mammalian selection markers and N-terminal fluorescent protein fusions
Depositing lab: Alejandro Chavez. Depositing organization: Columbia University.
Backbone
  Vector backbone: pLIX403
  Vector type: Mammalian Expression, Lentiviral
  Selectable markers: Nourseothricin
  Tag / fusion protein: EBFP2 (N terminal on backbone)
Growth in bacteria
  Bacterial resistance: Chloramphenicol and Ampicillin, 25 & 100 μg/mL
  Growth temperature: 30°C
  Growth strain: ccdB Survival
  Copy number: High Copy
Gene/Insert
  Gene/Insert name: None
Terms and licenses: Academic/Nonprofit Terms; Industry Terms: Not Available to Industry
Depositor comments: 5' Cloning Site: PacI (not destroyed), 3' Cloning Site: SbfI (not destroyed)
How to cite: pLIX403-EBFP2-ccdB-NatMx was a gift from Alejandro Chavez (Addgene plasmid # 158559 ; http://n2t.net/addgene:158559 ; RRID:Addgene_158559)
