[The description below was written by a language model from this plasmid's Addgene catalogue record and pLannotate feature annotations shown in this document.]
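Description:
pLIX403-EBFP2-ccdB-NatMx is an empty Gateway destination vector built on the pLIX403 lentiviral backbone, part of a set of doxycycline-inducible vectors that differ in mammalian selection marker and N-terminal fluorescent protein fusion. In bacteria it replicates from a high-copy ColE1/pUC-type origin and carries ampicillin resistance on the backbone plus chloramphenicol resistance within the Gateway cassette. Because that cassette also encodes the CcdB gyrase toxin, the unrecombined plasmid has to be maintained in a ccdB-tolerant strain. The viral framework is that of a third-generation, self-inactivating HIV-1 vector: an RSV promoter fused to a truncated 5' LTR, the Ψ packaging signal with a partial gag sequence, RRE, cPPT/CTS, a WPRE fragment and a ΔU3 3' LTR, followed by an SV40 polyadenylation signal and SV40 origin.

The inducible unit consists of a tight TRE promoter (seven tet operators upstream of a minimal CMV promoter) driving the blue fluorescent protein EBFP2, immediately followed by the attR1–CmR–ccdB–attR2 cassette. An LR recombination with an entry clone replaces this cassette with a gene of interest, which is intended to be expressed as an N-terminal EBFP2 fusion; loss of ccdB provides counter-selection for recombinants in standard strains. The annotation also detects a short His-tag fragment just downstream of attR2. A separate human PGK promoter drives nourseothricin acetyltransferase, followed by an rtTA3-type reverse tetracycline transactivator, so a single vector supplies both nourseothricin selection of transduced cells and the doxycycline-responsive activator. The feature table does not annotate the element linking these two coding sequences. The depositor notes that PacI and SbfI sites are retained. The vector is used for making stable mammalian cell lines with inducible, blue-tagged transgene expression.
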