Features (pLannotate 1.2.2; 34 found; start..end, strand, type, name):
      1..315     +  promoter       tight TRE promoter: Tet-responsive promoter PTight, consisting of seven tet operator sequences followed by the minimal CMV promoter
    332..1048    +  CDS            EBFP2: EBFP2 is a basic (constitutively fluorescent) blue fluorescent protein published in 2007, derived from Aequorea victoria. It is reported to be a rapidly-maturing monomer with moderate acid sensitivity.
   1079..1203    +  protein_bind   attR1: mutant version of attR; recombination site for the Gateway® LR reaction LR Clonase™
   1228..1258    +  promoter       lac UV5 promoter: E. coli lac promoter with an "up" mutation
   1282..1311    +  promoter       cat promoter (fragment): promoter of the E. coli cat gene encoding chloramphenicol acetyltransferase
   1312..1971    +  CDS            CmR: chloramphenicol acetyltransferase; cat; confers resistance to chloramphenicol
   2150..2308    +  CDS            ccdA (fragment): CCDA_ECO57 - Also known as H, letA. Experimental evidence at protein level: Swiss-Prot protein existence level 1. Antitoxin component of a type II toxin-antitoxin (TA) system which inhibits the post-segregational killing (PSK) of plasmid-free cells, also referred to as a plasmid addiction system. Binds to and blocks the activity of CcdB; will also remove bound CcdB protein from the CcdB-GyrA complex by forming a CcdA-CcdB complex, a process termed rejuvenation. Functions as a transcriptional corepressor for the ccdAB operon, repression also requires CcdB (By similarity). From Escherichia coli
   2313..2615    +  CDS            ccdB: CCDB_ECOLI - Also known as G, letB, letD. Experimental evidence at protein level: Swiss-Prot protein existence level 1. Toxic component of a type II toxin-antitoxin (TA) system, functioning in plasmid maintainence. Responsible for the post- segregational killing (PSK) of plasmid-free cells, also referred to as a plasmid addiction system. Half-life of over 2 hours. Cell killing by CcdB is accompanied by filamentation, defects in chromosome and plasmid segregation, defects in cell division, formation of anucleate cells, decreased DNA synthesis and plasmid loss. Interferes with the activity of DN
   2659..2783    -  protein_bind   attR2: mutant version of attR; recombination site for the Gateway® LR reaction LR Clonase™
   2842..2860    +  CDS            9xHis (fragment): 9xHis affinity tag
   2870..3380    +  promoter       hPGK promoter: human phosphoglycerate kinase 1 promoter
   3396..3959    +  CDS            NrsR: nourseothricin acetyltransferase; Streptomyces noursei nat1; confers resistance to nourseothricin
   4032..4729    +  CDS            rtTA3 (fragment): reverse tetracycline transactivator 3 activates expression from Tet-responsive promoters in the presence of doxycycline
   4659..4769    +  CDS            VP48: 3 tandem repeats of the minimal activation domain of herpes simplex virus VP16 (Cheng et al., 2013)
   4805..5353    +  misc_feature   WPRE (fragment): woodchuck hepatitis virus posttranscriptional regulatory element
   5379..5450    +  CDS            nef (fragment): NEF_HV1Z2 - Experimental evidence at protein level: Swiss-Prot protein existence level 1. Extracellular Nef protein targets CD4(+) T-lymphocytes for apoptosis by interacting with CXCR4 surface receptors. From Human immunodeficiency virus type 1 group M subtype D (isolate Z2/CDC-Z34) (HIV-1).
   5452..5685    +  LTR            3' LTR (ΔU3): self-inactivating 3' long terminal repeat (LTR) from HIV-1
   5757..5878    +  polyA_signal   SV40 poly(A) signal: SV40 polyadenylation signal
   5918..6053    +  rep_origin     SV40 ori: SV40 origin of replication
   6061..6124    +  promoter       AmpR promoter: bla
   6125..6985    +  CDS            AmpR: β-lactamase; bla; confers resistance to ampicillin, carbenicillin, and related antibiotics
   7156..7744    +  rep_origin     ori: high-copy-number ColE1/pMB1/pBR322/pUC origin of replication
   7927..8019    +  CDS            lacI (fragment): lac repressor; lacI; The lac repressor binds to the lac operator to inhibit transcription in E. coli. This inhibition can be relieved by adding lactose or isopropyl-β-D-thiogalactopyranoside (IPTG).
   8032..8053    +  protein_bind   CAP binding site: CAP binding activates transcription in the presence of cAMP. E. coli catabolite activator protein
   8068..8098    +  promoter       lac promoter: promoter for the E. coli lac operon
   8106..8122    +  protein_bind   lac operator: The lac repressor binds to the lac operator to inhibit transcription in E. coli. This inhibition can be relieved by adding lactose or isopropyl-β-D-thiogalactopyranoside (IPTG). lac repressor encoded by lacI
   8167..8185    +  promoter       T3 promoter: promoter for bacteriophage T3 RNA polymerase
   8213..8439    +  promoter       RSV promoter: Rous sarcoma virus enhancer/promoter
   8440..8620    +  LTR            5' LTR (truncated): truncated 5' long terminal repeat (LTR) from HIV-1
   8667..8792    +  misc_feature   HIV-1 Ψ: packaging signal of human immunodeficiency virus type 1
   8776..9139    +  CDS            HIV-1 gag (fragment): gag protein from human immunodeficiency virus 1; gag
   9285..9518    +  misc_feature   RRE: The Rev response element (RRE) of HIV-1 allows for Rev-dependent mRNA export from the nucleus to the cytoplasm.
   9895..9919    +  CDS            Rev (fragment): human immunodeficiency virus 1 (HIV-1) Rev protein; rev; enhances nuclear export of unspliced and incompletely spliced viral mRNAs
   9960..10077   +  misc_feature   cPPT/CTS: central polypurine tract and central termination sequence of HIV-1
>Addgene plasmid #158559 | pLIX403-EBFP2-ccdB-NatMx | addgene full sequence | sequence record 309875 | Addgene NGS Result
GAGTTTACTCCCTATCAGTGATAGAGAACGTATGTCGAGTTTACTCCCTATCAGTGATAGAGAACGATGT
CGAGTTTACTCCCTATCAGTGATAGAGAACGTATGTCGAGTTTACTCCCTATCAGTGATAGAGAACGTAT
GTCGAGTTTACTCCCTATCAGTGATAGAGAACGTATGTCGAGTTTATCCCTATCAGTGATAGAGAACGTA
TGTCGAGTTTACTCCCTATCAGTGATAGAGAACGTATGTCGAGGTAGGCGTGTACGGTGGGAGGCCTATA
TAAGCAGAGCTCGTTTAGTGAACCGTCAGATCGCCTGGAGAATTGGCTAGCATGGTGAGCAAGGGCGAGG
AGCTGTTCACCGGGGTGGTGCCCATCCTGGTCGAGCTGGACGGCGACGTAAACGGCCACAAGTTCAGCGT
GAGGGGCGAGGGCGAGGGCGATGCCACCAACGGCAAGCTGACCCTGAAGTTCATCTGCACCACCGGCAAG
CTGCCCGTGCCCTGGCCCACCCTCGTGACCACCCTGAGCCACGGCGTGCAGTGCTTCGCCCGCTACCCCG
ACCACATGAAGCAGCACGACTTCTTCAAGTCCGCCATGCCCGAAGGCTACGTCCAGGAGCGCACCATCTT
CTTCAAGGACGACGGCACCTACAAGACCCGCGCCGAGGTGAAGTTCGAGGGCGACACCCTAGTGAACCGC
ATCGAGCTGAAGGGCGTCGACTTCAAGGAGGACGGCAACATCCTGGGGCACAAGCTGGAGTACAACTTCA
ACAGCCACAACATCTATATCATGGCCGTCAAGCAGAAGAACGGCATCAAGGTGAACTTCAAGATCCGCCA
CAACGTGGAGGACGGCAGCGTGCAGCTCGCCGACCACTACCAGCAGAACACCCCCATCGGCGACGGCCCC
GTGCTGCTGCCCGACAGCCACTACCTGAGCACCCAGTCCGTGCTGAGCAAAGACCCCAACGAGAAGCGCG
ATCACATGGTCCTGCTGGAGTTCCGCACCGCCGCCGGGATCACTCTCGGCATGGACGAGCTGTACAAGGG
GGCCGGCCATATCAGCGGCTCTGGTTCGACAAGTTTGTACAAAAAAGCTGAACGAGAAACGTAAAATGAT
ATAAATATCAATATATTAAATTAGATTTTGCATAAAAAACAGACTACATAATACTGTAAAACACAACATA
TCCAGTCACTATGGCGGCCGCATTAGGCACCCCAGGCTTTACACTTTATGCTTCCGGCTCGTATAATGTG
TGGATTTTGAGTTAGGATCCGTCGAGATTTTCAGGAGCTAAGGAAGCTAAAATGGAGAAAAAAATCACTG
GATATACCACCGTTGATATATCCCAATGGCATCGTAAAGAACATTTTGAGGCATTTCAGTCAGTTGCTCA
ATGTACCTATAACCAGACCGTTCAGCTGGATATTACGGCCTTTTTAAAGACCGTAAAGAAAAATAAGCAC
AAGTTTTATCCGGCCTTTATTCACATTCTTGCCCGCCTGATGAATGCTCATCCGGAATTCCGTATGGCAA
TGAAAGACGGTGAGCTGGTGATATGGGATAGTGTTCACCCTTGTTACACCGTTTTCCATGAGCAAACTGA
AACGTTTTCATCGCTCTGGAGTGAATACCACGACGATTTCCGGCAGTTTCTACACATATATTCGCAAGAT
GTGGCGTGTTACGGTGAAAACCTGGCCTATTTCCCTAAAGGGTTTATTGAGAATATGTTTTTCGTCTCAG
CCAATCCCTGGGTGAGTTTCACCAGTTTTGATTTAAACGTGGCCAATATGGACAACTTCTTCGCCCCCGT
TTTCACCATGGGCAAATATTATACGCAAGGCGACAAGGTGCTGATGCCGCTGGCGATTCAGGTTCATCAT
GCCGTTTGTGATGGCTTCCATGTCGGCAGAATGCTTAATGAATTACAACAGTACTGCGATGAGTGGCAGG
GCGGGGCGTAAAGATCTGGATCCGGCTTACTAAAAGCCAGATAACAGTATGCGTATTTGCGCGCTGATTT
TTGCGGTATAAGAATATATACTGATATGTATACCCGAAGTATGTCAAAAAGAGGTATGCTATGAAGCAGC
GTATTACAGTGACAGTTGACAGCGACAGCTATCAGTTGCTCAAGGCATATATGATGTCAATATCTCCGGT
CTGGTAAGCACAACCATGCAGAATGAAGCCCGTCGTCTGCGTGCCGAACGCTGGAAAGCGGAAAATCAGG
AAGGGATGGCTGAGGTCGCCCGGTTTATTGAAATGAACGGCTCTTTTGCTGACGAGAACAGGGGCTGGTG
AAATGCAGTTTAAGGTTTACACCTATAAAAGAGAGAGCCGTTATCGTCTGTTTGTGGATGTACAGAGTGA
TATTATTGACACGCCCGGGCGACGGATGGTGATCCCCCTGGCCAGTGCACGTCTGCTGTCAGATAAAGTC
TCCCGTGAACTTTACCCGGTGGTGCATATCGGGGATGAAAGCTGGCGCATGATGACCACCGATATGGCCA
GTGTGCCGGTCTCCGTTATCGGGGAAGAAGTGGCTGATCTCAGCCACCGCGAAAATGACATCAAAAACGC
CATTAACCTGATGTTCTGGGGAATATAAATGTCAGGCTCCCTTATACACAGCCAGTCTGCAGGTCGACCA
TAGTGACTGGATATGTTGTGTTTTACAGTATTATGTAGTCTGTTTTTTATGCAAAATCTAATTTAATATA
TTGATATTTATATCATTTTACGTTTCTCGTTCAGCTTTCTTGTACAAAGTGGTTGCAGGAAAGCCAATCC
CAAACCCACTCCTAGGTCTCGACAGTACAGCATAGACCGGTCCACCACCACCACCACCACTAAGGATCCG
GGGTTGGGGTTGCGCCTTTTCCAAGGCAGCCCTGGGTTTGCGCAGGGACGCGGCTGCTCTGGGCGTGGTT
CCGGGAAACGCAGCGGCGCCGACCCTGGGTCTCGCACATTCTTCACGTCCGTTCGCAGCGTCACCCGGAT
CTTCGCCGCTACCCTTGTGGGCCCCCCGGCGACGCTTCCTGCTCCGCCCCTAAGTCGGGAAGGTTCCTTG
CGGTTCGCGGCGTGCCGGACGTGACAAACGGAAGCCGCACGTCTCACTAGTACCCTCGCAGACGGACAGC
GCCAGGGAGCAATGGCAGCGCGCCGACCGCGATGGGCTGTGGCCAATAGCGGCTGCTCAGCAGGGCGCGC
CGAGAGCAGCGGCCGGGAAGGGGCGGTGCGGGAGGCGGGGTGTGGGGCGGTAGTGTGGGCCCTGTTCCTG
CCCGCGCGGTGTTCCGCATTCTGCAAGCCTCCGGAGCGCACGTCGGCAGTCGGCTCCCTCGTTGACCGAA
TCACCGACCTCTCTCCCCAGCTTAATTAAATGGGTACCACTCTTGACGACACGGCTTACCGGTACCGCAC
CAGTGTCCCGGGGGACGCCGAGGCCATCGAGGCACTGGATGGGTCCTTCACCACCGACACCGTCTTCCGC
GTCACCGCCACCGGGGACGGCTTCACCCTGCGGGAGGTGCCGGTGGACCCGCCCCTGACCAAGGTGTTCC
CCGACGACGAATCGGACGACGAATCGGACGACGGGGAGGACGGCGACCCGGACTCCCGGACGTTCGTCGC
GTACGGGGACGACGGCGACCTGGCGGGCTTCGTGGTTGTCTCGTACTCCGGCTGGAACCGCCGGCTGACC
GTCGAGGACATCGAGGTCGCCCCGGAGCACCGGGGGCACGGGGTCGGGCGCGCGTTGATGGGGCTCGCGA
CGGAGTTCGCCCGCGAGCGGGGCGCCGGGCACCTCTGGCTGGAGGTCACCAACGTCAACGCACCGGCGAT
CCACGCGTACCGGCGGATGGGGTTCACCCTCTGCGGCCTGGACACCGCCCTGTACGACGGCACCGCCTCG
GACGGCGAGCAGGCGCTCTACATGAGCATGCCCTGCCCCCCTGCAGGTCCCGGTGCCGAAGGTAGAGGTT
CTCTCCTCACTTGTGGTGATGTTGAAGAAAACCCTGGTCCAATGTCTAGACTGGACAAGAGCAAAGTCAT
AAACGGAGCTCTGGAATTACTCAATGGTGTCGGTATCGAAGGCCTGACGACAAGGAAACTCGCTCAAAAG
CTGGGAGTTGAGCAGCCTACCCTGTACTGGCACGTGAAGAACAAGCGGGCCCTGCTCGATGCCCTGCCAA
TCGAGATGCTGGACAGGCATCATACCCACTTCTGCCCCCTGGAAGGCGAGTCATGGCAAGACTTTCTGCG
GAACAACGCCAAGTCATACCGCTGTGCTCTCCTCTCACATCGCGACGGGGCTAAAGTGCATCTCGGCACC
CGCCCAACAGAGAAACAGTACGAAACCCTGGAAAATCAGCTCGCGTTCCTGTGTCAGCAAGGCTTCTCCC
TGGAGAACGCACTGTACGCTCTGTCCGCCGTGGGCCACTTTACACTGGGCTGCGTATTGGAGGAACAGGA
GCATCAAGTAGCAAAAGAGGAAAGAGAGACACCTACCACCGATTCTATGCCCCCACTTCTGAGACAAGCA
ATTGAGCTGTTCGACCGGCAGGGAGCCGAACCTGCCTTCCTTTTCGGCCTGGAACTAATCATATGTGGCC
TGGAGAAACAGCTAAAGTGCGAAAGCGGCGGGCCGACCGACGCCCTTGACGATTTTGACTTAGACATGCT
CCCAGCCGATGCCCTTGACGACTTTGACCTTGATATGCTGCCTGCTGACGCTCTTGACGATTTTGACCTT
GACATGCTCCCCGGGTAACTAAGTAAGGATCGATCCAAGATATCGTATTCTTAACTATGTTGCTCCTTTT
ACGCTATGTGGATACGCTGCTTTAATGCCTTTGTATCATGCTATTGCTTCCCGTATGGCTTTCATTTTCT
CCTCCTTGTATAAATCCTGGTTGCTGTCTCTTTATGAGGAGTTGTGGCCCGTTGTCAGGCAACGTGGCGT
GGTGTGCACTGTGTTTGCTGACGCAACCCCCACTGGTTGGGGCATTGCCACCACCTGTCAGCTCCTTTCC
GGGACTTTCGCTTTCCCCCTCCCTATTGCCACGGCGGAACTCATCGCCGCCTGCCTTGCCCGCTGCTGGA
CAGGGGCTCGGCTGTTGGGCACTGACAATTCCGTGGTGTTGTCGGGGAAGCTGACGTCCTTTCCATGGCT
GCTCGCCTGTGTTGCCACCTGGATTCTGCGCGGGACGTCCTTCTGCTACGTCCCTTCGGCCCTCAATCCA
GCGGACCTTCCTTCCCGCGGCCTGCTGCCGGCTCTGCGGCCTCTTCCGCGTCTTCGCCTTCGCCCTCAGA
CGAGTCGGATCTCCCTTTGGGCCGCCTCCCCGCCTGTTTCGCCTCGGCGTCCGGACTAGAGGTACCTTTA
AGACCAATGACTTACAAGGCAGCTGTAGATCTTAGCCACTTTTTAAAAGAAAAGGGGGGACTGGAAGGGC
TAATTCACTCCCAACGAAGACAAGATCTGCTTTTTGCTTGTACTGGGTCTCTCTGGTTAGACCAGATCTG
AGCCTGGGAGCTCTCTGGCTAACTAGGGAACCCACTGCTTAAGCCTCAATAAAGCTTGCCTTGAGTGCTT
CAAGTAGTGTGTGCCCGTCTGTTGTGTGACTCTGGTAACTAGAGATCCCTCAGACCCTTTTAGTCAGTGT
GGAAAATCTCTAGCAGTAGTAGTTCATGTCATCTTATTATTCAGTATTTATAACTTGCAAAGAAATGAAT
ATCAGAGAGTGAGAGGAACTTGTTTATTGCAGCTTATAATGGTTACAAATAAAGCAATAGCATCACAAAT
TTCACAAATAAAGCATTTTTTTCACTGCATTCTAGTTGTGGTTTGTCCAAACTCATCAATGTATCTTATC
ATGTCTGGCTCTAGCTATCCCGCCCCTAACTCCGCCCATCCCGCCCCTAACTCCGCCCAGTTCCGCCCAT
TCTCCGCCCCATGGCTGACTAATTTTTTTTATTTATGCAGAGGCCGAGGCCGCCTCGGCCTCTGAGCTAT
TCCAGAAGTAGTGAGGAGGCTTTTTTGGAGGCCTTTCAAATATGTATCCGCTCATGAGACAATAACCCTG
ATAAATGCTTCAATAATATTGAAAAAGGAAGAGTATGAGTATTCAACATTTCCGTGTCGCCCTTATTCCC
TTTTTTGCGGCATTTTGCCTTCCTGTTTTTGCTCACCCAGAAACGCTGGTGAAAGTAAAAGATGCTGAAG
ATCAGTTGGGTGCACGAGTGGGTTACATCGAACTGGATCTCAACAGCGGTAAGATCCTTGAGAGTTTTCG
CCCCGAAGAACGTTTTCCAATGATGAGCACTTTTAAAGTTCTGCTATGTGGCGCGGTATTATCCCGTATT
GACGCCGGGCAAGAGCAACTCGGTCGCCGCATACACTATTCTCAGAATGACTTGGTTGAGTACTCACCAG
TCACAGAAAAGCATCTTACGGATGGCATGACAGTAAGAGAATTATGCAGTGCTGCCATAACCATGAGTGA
TAACACTGCGGCCAACTTACTTCTGACAACGATCGGAGGACCGAAGGAGCTAACCGCTTTTTTGCACAAC
ATGGGGGATCATGTAACTCGCCTTGATCGTTGGGAACCGGAGCTGAATGAAGCCATACCAAACGACGAGC
GTGACACCACGATGCCTGTAGCAATGGCAACAACGTTGCGCAAACTATTAACTGGCGAACTACTTACTCT
AGCTTCCCGGCAACAATTAATAGACTGGATGGAGGCGGATAAAGTTGCAGGACCACTTCTGCGCTCGGCC
CTTCCGGCTGGCTGGTTTATTGCTGATAAATCTGGAGCCGGTGAGCGTGGGTCTCGCGGTATCATTGCAG
CACTGGGGCCAGATGGTAAGCCCTCCCGTATCGTAGTTATCTACACGACGGGGAGTCAGGCAACTATGGA
TGAACGAAATAGACAGATCGCTGAGATAGGTGCCTCACTGATTAAGCATTGGTAACTGTCAGACCAAGTT
TACTCATATATACTTTAGATTGATTTAAAACTTCATTTTTAATTTAAAAGGATCTAGGTGAAGATCCTTT
TTGATAATCTCATGACCAAAATCCCTTAACGTGAGTTTTCGTTCCACTGAGCGTCAGACCCCGTAGAAAA
GATCAAAGGATCTTCTTGAGATCCTTTTTTTCTGCGCGTAATCTGCTGCTTGCAAACAAAAAAACCACCG
CTACCAGCGGTGGTTTGTTTGCCGGATCAAGAGCTACCAACTCTTTTTCCGAAGGTAACTGGCTTCAGCA
GAGCGCAGATACCAAATACTGTTCTTCTAGTGTAGCCGTAGTTAGGCCACCACTTCAAGAACTCTGTAGC
ACCGCCTACATACCTCGCTCTGCTAATCCTGTTACCAGTGGCTGCTGCCAGTGGCGATAAGTCGTGTCTT
ACCGGGTTGGACTCAAGACGATAGTTACCGGATAAGGCGCAGCGGTCGGGCTGAACGGGGGGTTCGTGCA
CACAGCCCAGCTTGGAGCGAACGACCTACACCGAACTGAGATACCTACAGCGTGAGCTATGAGAAAGCGC
CACGCTTCCCGAAGGGAGAAAGGCGGACAGGTATCCGGTAAGCGGCAGGGTCGGAACAGGAGAGCGCACG
AGGGAGCTTCCAGGGGGAAACGCCTGGTATCTTTATAGTCCTGTCGGGTTTCGCCACCTCTGACTTGAGC
GTCGATTTTTGTGATGCTCGTCAGGGGGGCGGAGCCTATGGAAAAACGCCAGCAACGCGGCCTTTTTACG
GTTCCTGGCCTTTTGCTGGCCTTTTGCTCACATGTTCTTTCCTGCGTTATCCCCTGATTCTGTGGATAAC
CGTATTACCGCCTTTGAGTGAGCTGATACCGCTCGCCGCAGCCGAACGACCGAGCGCAGCGAGTCAGTGA
GCGAGGAAGCGGAAGAGCGCCCAATACGCAAACCGCCTCTCCCCGCGCGTTGGCCGATTCATTAATGCAG
CTGGCACGACAGGTTTCCCGACTGGAAAGCGGGCAGTGAGCGCAACGCAATTAATGTGAGTTAGCTCACT
CATTAGGCACCCCAGGCTTTACACTTTATGCTTCCGGCTCGTATGTTGTGTGGAATTGTGAGCGGATAAC
AATTTCACACAGGAAACAGCTATGACCATGATTACGCCAAGCGCGCAATTAACCCTCACTAAAGGGAACA
AAAGCTGGAGCTGCAAGCTTAATGTAGTCTTATGCAATACTCTTGTAGTCTTGCAACATGGTAACGATGA
GTTAGCAACATGCCTTACAAGGAGAGAAAAAGCACCGTGCATGCCGATTGGTGGAAGTAAGGTGGTACGA
TCGTGCCTTATTAGGAAGGCAACAGACGGGTCTGACATGGATTGGACGAACCACTGAATTGCCGCATTGC
AGAGATATTGTATTTAAGTGCCTAGCTCGATACATAAACGGGTCTCTCTGGTTAGACCAGATCTGAGCCT
GGGAGCTCTCTGGCTAACTAGGGAACCCACTGCTTAAGCCTCAATAAAGCTTGCCTTGAGTGCTTCAAGT
AGTGTGTGCCCGTCTGTTGTGTGACTCTGGTAACTAGAGATCCCTCAGACCCTTTTAGTCAGTGTGGAAA
ATCTCTAGCAGTGGCGCCCGAACAGGGACTTGAAAGCGAAAGGGAAACCAGAGGAGCTCTCTCGACGCAG
GACTCGGCTTGCTGAAGCGCGCACGGCAAGAGGCGAGGGGCGGCGACTGGTGAGTACGCCAAAAATTTTG
ACTAGCGGAGGCTAGAAGGAGAGAGATGGGTGCGAGAGCGTCAGTATTAAGCGGGGGAGAATTAGATCGC
GATGGGAAAAAATTCGGTTAAGGCCAGGGGGAAAGAAAAAATATAAATTAAAACATATAGTATGGGCAAG
CAGGGAGCTAGAACGATTCGCAGTTAATCCTGGCCTGTTAGAAACATCAGAAGGCTGTAGACAAATACTG
GGACAGCTACAACCATCCCTTCAGACAGGATCAGAAGAACTTAGATCATTATATAATACAGTAGCAACCC
TCTATTGTGTGCATCAAAGGATAGAGATAAAAGACACCAAGGAAGCTTTAGACAAGATAGAGGAAGAGCA
AAACAAAAGTAAGACCACCGCACAGCAAGCGGCCGCTGATCTTCAGACCTGGAGGAGGAGATATGAGGGA
CAATTGGAGAAGTGAATTATATAAATATAAAGTAGTAAAAATTGAACCATTAGGAGTAGCACCCACCAAG
GCAAAGAGAAGAGTGGTGCAGAGAGAAAAAAGAGCAGTGGGAATAGGAGCTTTGTTCCTTGGGTTCTTGG
GAGCAGCAGGAAGCACTATGGGCGCAGCGTCAATGACGCTGACGGTACAGGCCAGACAATTATTGTCTGG
TATAGTGCAGCAGCAGAACAATTTGCTGAGGGCTATTGAGGCGCAACAGCATCTGTTGCAACTCACAGTC
TGGGGCATCAAGCAGCTCCAGGCAAGAATCCTGGCTGTGGAAAGATACCTAAAGGATCAACAGCTCCTGG
GGATTTGGGGTTGCTCTGGAAAACTCATTTGCACCACTGCTGTGCCTTGGAATGCTAGTTGGAGTAATAA
ATCTCTGGAACAGATTTGGAATCACACGACCTGGATGGAGTGGGACAGAGAAATTAACAATTACACAAGC
TTAATACACTCCTTAATTGAAGAATCGCAAAACCAGCAAGAAAAGAATGAACAAGAATTATTGGAATTAG
ATAAATGGGCAAGTTTGTGGAATTGGTTTAACATAACAAATTGGCTGTGGTATATAAAATTATTCATAAT
GATAGTAGGAGGCTTGGTAGGTTTAAGAATAGTTTTTGCTGTACTTTCTATAGTGAATAGAGTTAGGCAG
GGATATTCACCATTATCGTTTCAGACCCACCTCCCAACCCCGAGGGGACAATTCTCGACCTCGAGACAAA
TGGCAGTATTCATCCACAATTTTAAAAGAAAAGGGGGGATTGGGGGGTACAGTGCAGGGGAAAGAATAGT
AGACATAATAGCAACAGACATACAAACTAAAGAATTACAAAAACAAATTACAAAAATTCAAAATTTTCGG
GTTTATTACAGGGACAGCAGAGATCCACTTTGGCCGCGAATCGATATGTC
